Addgene plasmid #198930: pGL0_17 [AMA1 short ORI]
Purpose: Level 0 part
Depositing lab: Charlie Gilbert & Nili Ostrov & Cultivarium Tools. Depositing organization: Cultivarium, Convergent Research. Publication: A scalable framework for high-throughput identification of functional origins of replication in non-model bacteria. Gilbert C, Brumwell SL, Crits-Christoph A, Kang SC, Martin-Moldes Z, Alsharif W, Esmurria A, Nguyen M-A, Lee HH, Ostrov N. bioRxiv 2023.05.19.541510 10.1101/2023.05.19.541510.
Backbone
  Vector backbone: pGLDV_17
  Vector type: Synthetic Biology
Growth in bacteria
  Bacterial resistance: Spectinomycin, 50 μg/mL
  Growth temperature: 37°C
  Growth strain: E. coli Zymo 10B
  Copy number: High Copy
Gene/Insert
  Gene/Insert name: AMA1 short ORI
  Species: Aspergillus nidulans
  Cloning method: Unknown
Resource information
  A portion of this plasmid was derived from a plasmid made by: Arnold Driessen (Mozsik et al. 2021 https://doi.org/10.1021/acssynbio.1c00260)
Terms and licenses: Academic/Nonprofit Terms; Industry Terms: Not Available to Industry
How to cite: pGL0_17 [AMA1 short ORI] was a gift from Charlie Gilbert & Nili Ostrov & Cultivarium Tools (Addgene plasmid # 198930 ; http://n2t.net/addgene:198930 ; RRID:Addgene_198930)
