[The description below was written by a language model from this plasmid's Addgene catalogue record and pLannotate feature annotations shown in this document.]
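Description:
pGL0_17 [AMA1 short ORI] is a Level 0 part plasmid, meaning a basic storage vector that holds a single standardized DNA module for hierarchical, modular assembly into larger constructs. It is catalogued as a synthetic biology vector built on the pGLDV_17 backbone, and the sequenced record is about 4.9 kb. In E. coli it is maintained at high copy by a ColE1/pUC-type origin of replication and selected with spectinomycin. Resistance comes from an aadA gene, which encodes an adenylyltransferase conferring streptomycin and spectinomycin resistance. This gene spans the numbering origin of the circular sequence and lies downstream of an annotated AmpR (bla) promoter.

The payload is a shortened version of AMA1, the autonomous maintenance sequence from Aspergillus nidulans, annotated as a fragment of roughly 2.6 kb on the reverse strand. AMA1 allows plasmids to replicate extrachromosomally in filamentous fungi rather than integrating into the genome, and it is commonly used to build self-replicating fungal shuttle vectors. The record notes that part of the plasmid was derived from an earlier fungal toolkit plasmid. The small lacI, integrase and gentamicin acetyltransferase hits in the feature table are short fragments. They are most likely remnants of sequences flanking the backbone or the resistance cassette rather than functional genes.

The part belongs to a collection developed for high-throughput screening of functional origins of replication in non-model microbes, where origin modules like this one are combined with other parts into candidate vectors. The cloning method, and therefore the assembly sites flanking the part, are not stated in the record.
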