Features (pLannotate 1.2.2; 7 found; start..end, strand, type, name):
    564..1152    +  rep_origin     ori: high-copy-number ColE1/pMB1/pBR322/pUC origin of replication
   1335..1384    +  CDS            lacI (fragment): lac repressor; lacI; The lac repressor binds to the lac operator to inhibit transcription in E. coli. This inhibition can be relieved by adding lactose or isopropyl-β-D-thiogalactopyranoside (IPTG).
   1406..4022    -  rep_origin     AMA1 (fragment): replication origin from Aspergillus nidulans (Aleksenko and Clutterbuck, 1996)
   4148..4252    +  promoter       AmpR promoter: bla
   4243..4323    -  CDS            int (fragment): INT2_ECOLX - Protein inferred from homology: Swiss-Prot protein existence level 3. Putative integrase believed to be involved in the insertion of antibiotic resistance genes into plasmids and transposons. From Escherichia coli.
   4411..4467    +  CDS            GmR (fragment): gentamycin acetyltransferase; aacC1; confers resistance to gentamycin
   4474..390     +  CDS            aadA (across the origin): S3AD_ECOLX - Experimental evidence at protein level: Swiss-Prot protein existence level 1. Mediates bacterial resistance to the antibiotics streptomycin and spectinomycin. From Escherichia coli.
>Addgene plasmid #198930 | pGL0_17 [AMA1 short ORI] | addgene full sequence | sequence record 406191 | Addgene NGS Result
TTGCTGACAAAAGCAAGAGAACATAGCGTTGCCTTGGTAGGTCCAGCGGCGGAGGAACTCTTTGATCCGG
TTCCTGAACAGGATCTATTTGAGGCGCTAAATGAAACCTTAACGCTATGGAACTCGCCGCCCGACTGGGC
TGGCGATGAGCGAAATGTAGTGCTTACGTTGTCCCGCATTTGGTACAGCGCAGTAACCGGCAAAATCGCG
CCGAAGGATGTCGCTGCCGACTGGGCAATGGAGCGCCTGCCGGCCCAGTATCAGCCCGTCATACTTGAAG
CTAGACAGGCTTATCTTGGACAAGAAGAAGATCGCTTGGCCTCGCGCGCAGATCAGTTGGAAGAATTTGT
CCATTACGTAAAAGGCGAGATCACCAAGGTAGTCGGCAAATAACTGTCAGACCAAGTTTACTCATATATA
CTTTAGATTGATTTAAAACTTCATTTTTAATTTAAAAGGATCTAGGTGAAGATCCTTTTTGATAATCTCA
TGACCAAAATCCCTTAACGTGAGTTTTCGTTCCACTGAGCGTCAGACCCCGTAGAAAAGATCAAAGGATC
TTCTTGAGATCCTTTTTTTCTGCGCGTAATCTGCTGCTTGCAAACAAAAAAACCACCGCTACCAGCGGTG
GTTTGTTTGCCGGATCAAGAGCTACCAACTCTTTTTCCGAAGGTAACTGGCTTCAGCAGAGCGCAGATAC
CAAATACTGTTCTTCTAGTGTAGCCGTAGTTAGGCCACCACTTCAAGAACTCTGTAGCACCGCCTACATA
CCTCGCTCTGCTAATCCTGTTACCAGTGGCTGCTGCCAGTGGCGATAAGTCGTGTCTTACCGGGTTGGAC
TCAAGACGATAGTTACCGGATAAGGCGCAGCGGTCGGGCTGAACGGGGGGTTCGTGCACACAGCCCAGCT
TGGAGCGAACGACCTACACCGAACTGAGATACCTACAGCGTGAGCTATGAGAAAGCGCCACGCTTCCCGA
AGGGAGAAAGGCGGACAGGTATCCGGTAAGCGGCAGGGTCGGAACAGGAGAGCGCACGAGGGAGCTTCCA
GGGGGAAACGCCTGGTATCTTTATAGTCCTGTCGGGTTTCGCCACCTCTGACTTGAGCGTCGATTTTTGT
GATGCTCGTCAGGGGGGCGGAGCCTATGGAAAAACGCCAGCAACGCGGCCTTTTTACGGTTCCTGGCCTT
TTGCTGGCCTTTTGCTCACATGTTCTTTCCTGCGTTATCCCCTGATTCTGTGGATAACCGTATTACCGCC
TTTGAGTGAGCTGATACCGCTCGCCGCAGCCGAACGACCGAGCGCAGCGAGTCAGTGAGCGAGGAAGCGG
AAGAGCGCCCAATACGCAAACCGCCTCTCCCCGCGCGTTGGCCGATTCATTAATCACTCTGTGGTCTCAG
GAGCAGTATGCTTGATGTTATCCAAAGTGTGAGAGAGGAAGGTCCAAACATACACGATTGGGAGAGGGCC
TAGGTATAAGAGTTTTTGAGTAGAACGCATGTGAGCCCAGCCATCTCGAGGAGATTAAACACGGGCCGGC
ATTTGATGGCTATGTTAGTACCCCAATGGAAAGCCTGAGAGTCCAGTGGTCGCAGATAACTCCCTAAATT
CCCTGAGCTAACTCTAAGTCGACCATGCCGTTTATGGTTAGCGCCTCCCAAAAAGGAATGGCCGACTTAG
AGTTACCTCTTGACCGACTTTTTCTTTCCTCCCCCTTACATTTCGTTACCACAACACATTCCTATATCCA
AACTCCAGGTACATAACTAGTCGAAATCTCTTTTAAATCTAGTCAAGAACTAGATACTTAACCTTCATAC
TGCTTAGAGATAGCCTTTGAAGCTCTTATTTCGCTCTTTGTCTCACTCTCACCTTCCTCCTCCTCCTCCA
ATCCTTTTTGCTCGGGACTAGTCCAAGACTAGTCAACGATTAGTATGCCGAGCATTCGCGATAACGATCT
CCGAAAGTCCCCAGAGTACTGTCACTATCTCGAGGCAGTTAAGGACGGGGAGCTTACGCTGCCGGATTTC
AAGATAGTAAGCCGACCCGACTAGCTTTAAGCCTAGTTACTGACTAGTCCACAGGACGACAATGGCGTGC
CTGATATCCATCCATATGAAGTCTACTGCCGAGTGAAGGGATGCCTCAAGCGTACAGTGAGTCTACTGCT
ATACTAGTTTCTGACTAGTTATTAACTAGTTGACAGGTTCCCTCTGCCAACAGAAACATATTGGTCAAGC
ACTTGAAGGACAAGAACTCCCACGGCATGGAGTTTACATTGCACAATGGACCTCCCACTATGAAGGAACT
GATGGAGGCCAAAGGCAAGTCCTATCTAGATTACTTGGTGACTAGTCCCTGACTAGTCAAGTAGCATGGT
ATGAAGGCTTGTTTGAAGGCACTGTTCTCCCAACCCCGACTCCTACCAAGAAGCGCAAGCGAGCTGCGTA
AGTTTCTGTGAGTCTAACTAGTGTATTAGCTAATATATAGCAGCACCAAGTCCAAGGACCACAATACTAA
GGGTGTCGAGAATTCGTGAGTTTCTTCTCCCATTTCAACTAGTCCTTGACTAGTCACTAACTACTTTGCA
GCAACGAGGGTGAAGCTGGAAATGATCAGGACAATGGCGAGGGCCCGTAAGTACAGCCATTCAATGCAGA
CTAGTTGCTAACTAATCTGTGACTAGTTCAAGTGGTCCGTACGCCGTGCATACCCCTGTGACTGGTAGGA
ATTTGAGCAAGCCTGTCTTGCCGCGCGATGAGAAAGGAAAGGCAAGTTACATTCAGCCCCGTACCTAGGA
TCAGTGCTAATTTATAACCTCTAGCCACTCTTTATGCAGATCCGCCGTGAGGGTAGCAAGGCAGCTAAAT
CAGCTGGTGAGAAAGGAACCATACCCTGCAAGACCTGTCGCAACGCAAAGGGCAAAGGTAAGCTATCCAA
GCTAGTTTGGGACTAGATTCTAACTAGTCTCAGCACCGTGTGGTTCAAAGCCATATTGCGAGTTTTGGCG
CTTTTTCTCATCGATTGACGAGGCAAAGGGAGCGAGTATGCAACCTCGTAAGTCAGACTCAGACAAAGAC
CAACTAGTTATTGACCAGTCATCTAGAAGGCTCTGTTGTGGATCTTGAGGCCCTGGAGAGTTCCTCCAAC
AATCCGGAGACAAGCAAGTCCTCGTCGGACTAGTCACTAACTAGACTCTAACTAGTTGCAGACATGGATA
ATGCAAAAGAGACAAGCAATGAAGAAAGTGGTAAGACATTTCTCCTTTGTGGTTCTGGACTAGTCTTTGA
CTAGTCACAGTCTTAAACAAGGAAAATGAGCATGAAAATGAGGAGGAAAAGGCTGCTGAGCCCGAGGAAG
TGCAGGGTGATGGCAGACATGGTAGGTTAATACCTTGTTAGTTATTGCTAGTCACTGACTAGTCAATAAC
TAGTCTCTGAACACCTTGCAATCACTCCGTTTGCGCAGCTGAACAGTGGTGAGGATAATAGTAGTAAGTT
ATTCTAGCTTCAGAGTTATAGGAGACTAGATACTAACTAGTATTAGTTGCAACTAACCTGGATCTCAGAG
ACTTTGGCCTCAATCTAGAATCTATCTAGTTGTCAACTAGACTGTGGTATCATTGTCTTTTATTTTCCTA
GTCCTGGAACTAGCTTCTAACTAGTCTCCCTAATATGTGGCTGTCTTGTTTTTTTTTTTTGTTTCCCTAC
CCGGATATCTAGTCCCCTTCTAGGTTCTGTTAACCTCTCGGGCTCTGATTTAGTTTAACGCAAACCTGAG
ATTAGTTTCTAACTAGTCTCTAGGTTTTCTATCCACCTTTAATTGTAATAATAAATACAAGCAACGTTTA
TACGTCAAAAGCATTTATAAACTTTTACCCTAAAGTAGCTTGCTTGTGTGTTTAGTTTATAATTAGTCTC
TTATTAATTTGATGTAGGTAAGCCCGCCACAAATATATATTTTTAACAAGATACCGTGGAAAAACTTCGT
GCTATCACAAAACAGTATACAAAAAATAAGCTCGCTTGAGACCACGAAGTGGCTCTTCAGTGGACGAAAG
GGCCTCGTGATACGCCTATTTTTATAGGTTAATGTCATGATAATAATGGTTTCTTAGACGTCAGGTGGCA
CTTTTCGGGGAAATGTGCGCGGAACCCCTATTTGTTTATTTTTCTAAATACATTCAAATATGTATCCGCT
CATGAGACAATAACCCTGATAAATGCTTCAATAATATTGAAAAAGGAAGAGTATGCGCTCACGCAACTGG
TCCAGAACCTTGACCGAACGCAGCGGTGGTAACGGCGCAGTGGCGGTTTTCATGGCTTGTTATGACTGTT
TTTTTTTGGGGTACAGTCTATGCCTCGGGCATCCAAGCAGCAAGCGCGTTACGCCGTGGGTCGATGTTTG
ATGTTATGGAGCAGCAACGATGTTACGCAGCAGGGCAGTCGCCCTAAAACAAAGTTAAACATCATGAGGG
AAGCGGTGATCGCCGAAGTATCGACTCAACTATCAGAGGTAGTTGGCGTCATCGAGCGCCATCTCGAACC
GACGTTGCTGGCCGTACATTTGTACGGCTCCGCAGTGGATGGCGGCCTGAAGCCACACAGCGATATTGAT
TTGCTGGTTACGGTGACCGTAAGGCTTGATGAAACAACGCGGCGAGCTTTGATCAACGACCTTTTGGAAA
CTTCGGCTTCCCCTGGAGAGAGCGAGATTCTCCGCGCTGTAGAAGTCACCATTGTTGTGCACGACGACAT
CATTCCGTGGCGTTATCCAGCTAAGCGCGAACTGCAATTTGGAGAATGGCAGCGCAATGACATTCTTGCA
GGTATCTTCGAGCCAGCCACGATCGACATTGATCTGGCTATC
